Addgene plasmid #178855: pCAGGS-eDHFR(69K6)-iRFP713
Purpose: Mammalian expression of eDHFR(69K6)-iRFP713
Depositing lab: Shinya Tsukiji. Depositing organization: Nagoya Institute of Technology. Publication: A chemogenetic platform for controlling plasma membrane signaling and synthetic signal oscillation. Suzuki S, Nakamura A, Hatano Y, Yoshikawa M, Yoshii T, Sawada S, Atsuta-Tsunoda K, Aoki K, Tsukiji S. Cell Chem Biol. 2022 Sep 15;29(9):1446-1464.e10. doi: 10.1016/j.chembiol.2022.06.005. Epub 2022 Jul 13. PubMed 35835118.
Backbone
  Vector backbone: pCAGGS
  Backbone manufacturer: Dr. Jun-ichi Miyazaki (Osaka University, Japan)
  Backbone size w/o insert (bp): 4880
  Vector type: Mammalian Expression
Growth in bacteria
  Bacterial resistance: Ampicillin, 100 μg/mL
  Growth temperature: 37°C
  Growth strain: DH5alpha
  Copy number: High Copy
Gene/Insert
  Gene/Insert name: eDHFR(69K6)-iRFP713
  Species: Synthetic
  Insert size (bp): 1501
  Promoter: CAG
  Cloning method: Gibson Cloning
Terms and licenses: Academic/Nonprofit Terms; Industry Terms: Not Available to Industry
Depositor comments: The chemical mDcTMP, to control protein translocation, can be obtained from Funakoshi Co., Ltd. https://www.funakoshi.co.jp/exports_contents/95015. Please visit https://www.biorxiv.org/content/10.1101/2021.03.16.435568v1 for bioRxiv preprint.
How to cite: pCAGGS-eDHFR(69K6)-iRFP713 was a gift from Shinya Tsukiji (Addgene plasmid # 178855 ; http://n2t.net/addgene:178855 ; RRID:Addgene_178855)
