[The description below was written by a language model from this plasmid's Addgene catalogue record and pLannotate feature annotations shown in this document.]
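Description:
pCAGGS-eDHFR(69K6)-iRFP713 is a mammalian expression plasmid built on the pCAGGS backbone. It is maintained in E. coli as a high-copy plasmid through a ColE1/pUC-type origin and selected with ampicillin via the β-lactamase gene. No mammalian selection marker is annotated, so it is suited to transient transfection. The backbone also carries an SV40 origin of replication, which permits episomal amplification in cells expressing SV40 large T antigen, along with remnants of lac regulatory sequences and a T3 promoter that play no evident role in expression.

The payload is a synthetic fusion of about 1.5 kb, inserted by Gibson assembly, in which E. coli dihydrofolate reductase (eDHFR) lies upstream of the near-infrared fluorescent protein iRFP713, a bacteriophytochrome-derived reporter that needs biliverdin as a cofactor. The "69K6" designation indicates an engineered eDHFR variant, but the record does not define the modification. Transcription is driven by the CAG promoter (CMV immediate-early enhancer, chicken β-actin promoter and a chimeric β-actin/β-globin intron) and terminated by the rabbit β-globin polyadenylation signal, an arrangement that gives strong constitutive expression in many mammalian cell types.

The associated work describes a chemogenetic platform for controlling plasma membrane signalling, and the depositor notes that the compound mDcTMP is used to control protein translocation. The fusion therefore appears to serve as a fluorescently trackable eDHFR module whose relocalisation can be followed by imaging after ligand addition. Two sequence records are annotated, of 6,351 and 6,381 nt. They show the same feature order from different start points, and the shorter one, labelled a partial NGS result, has a fragmented β-actin promoter annotation.
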