Features (pLannotate 1.2.2; 21 found; start..end, strand, type, name):
      1..126     +  promoter       chicken β-actin promoter (fragment): contains a 21-bp deletion relative to the standard chicken β-actin promoter
    127..1143    +  intron         chimeric intron: chimera between introns from chicken β-actin and rabbit β-globin
   1141..1197    +  CDS            HBB (fragment): HBB_LEPEU - Experimental evidence at protein level: Swiss-Prot protein existence level 1. Involved in oxygen transport from the lung to the various peripheral tissues. From Lepus europaeus (European hare).
   1216..1710    +  CDS            ecDHFR: E. coli dihydrofolate reductase; folA
   1756..2697    +  CDS            iRFP713: iRFP713 is a basic (constitutively fluorescent) near ir fluorescent protein published in 2011, derived from Rhodopseudomonas palustris. It has low acid sensitivity. It requires the cofactor biliverdin for fluorescence.
   2719..2737    -  promoter       T3 promoter: promoter for bacteriophage T3 RNA polymerase
   2796..2870    +  CDS            HBB (fragment): HBB_PONPY - Experimental evidence at transcript level: Swiss-Prot protein existence level 2. Involved in oxygen transport from the lung to the various peripheral tissues. From Pongo pygmaeus (Bornean orangutan).
   2941..2996    +  polyA_signal   β-globin poly(A) signal: rabbit β-globin polyadenylation signal (Gil and Proudfoot, 1987)
   3381..3397    -  protein_bind   lac operator: The lac repressor binds to the lac operator to inhibit transcription in E. coli. This inhibition can be relieved by adding lactose or isopropyl-β-D-thiogalactopyranoside (IPTG). lac repressor encoded by lacI
   3405..3435    -  promoter       lac promoter: promoter for the E. coli lac operon
   3450..3471    -  protein_bind   CAP binding site: CAP binding activates transcription in the presence of cAMP. E. coli catabolite activator protein
   3484..3523    -  CDS            lacI (fragment): lac repressor; lacI; The lac repressor binds to the lac operator to inhibit transcription in E. coli. This inhibition can be relieved by adding lactose or isopropyl-β-D-thiogalactopyranoside (IPTG).
   3530..3552    +  promoter       SV40 promoter (fragment): SV40 enhancer and early promoter
   3576..3711    +  rep_origin     SV40 ori: SV40 origin of replication
   3731..3865    +  polyA_signal   SV40 poly(A) signal: SV40 polyadenylation signal
   3867..3921    -  CDS            lacI (fragment): lac repressor; lacI; The lac repressor binds to the lac operator to inhibit transcription in E. coli. This inhibition can be relieved by adding lactose or isopropyl-β-D-thiogalactopyranoside (IPTG).
   4104..4692    -  rep_origin     ori: high-copy-number ColE1/pMB1/pBR322/pUC origin of replication
   4863..5723    -  CDS            AmpR: β-lactamase; bla; confers resistance to ampicillin, carbenicillin, and related antibiotics
   5724..5828    -  promoter       AmpR promoter: bla
   5859..6238    +  enhancer       CMV enhancer: human cytomegalovirus immediate early enhancer
   6240..8       +  promoter       chicken β-actin promoter (fragment) (across the origin): No description available
>Addgene plasmid #178855 | pCAGGS-eDHFR(69K6)-iRFP713 | addgene full sequence | sequence record 351722 | Addgene Partial NGS Result
GGGCGGGGCGGGGCGAGGCGGAGAGGTGCGGCGGCAGCCAATCAGAGCGGCGCGCTCCGAAAGTTTCCTT
TTATGGCGAGGCGGCGGCGGCGGCGGCCCTATAAAAAGCGAAGCGCGCGGCGGGCGGGAGTCGCTGCGCG
CTGCCTTCGCCCCGTGCCCCGCTCCGCCGCCGCCTCGCGCCGCCCGCCCCGGCTCTGACTGACCGCGTTA
CTCCCACAGGTGAGCGGGCGGGACGGCCCTTCTCCTCCGGGCTGTAATTAGCGCTTGGTTTAATGACGGC
TTGTTTCTTTTCTGTGGCTGCGTGAAAGCCTTGAGGGGCTCCGGGAGGGCCCTTTGTGCGGGGGGAGCGG
CTCGGGGGGTGCGTGCGTGTGTGTGTGCGTGGGGAGCGCCGCGTGCGGCTCCGCGCTGCCCGGCGGCTGT
GAGCGCTGCGGGCGCGGCGCGGGGCTTTGTGCGCTCCGCAGTGTGCGCGAGGGGAGCGCGGCCGGGGGCG
GTGCCCCGCGGTGCGGGGGGGGCTGCGAGGGGAACAAAGGCTGCGTGCGGGGTGTGTGCGTGGGGGGGTG
AGCAGGGGGTGTGGGCGCGTCGGTCGGGCTGCAACCCCCCCTGCACCCCCCTCCCCGAGTTGCTGAGCAC
GGCCCGGCTTCGGGTGCGGGGCTCCGTACGGGGCGTGGCGCGGGGCTCGCCGTGCCGGGCGGGGGGTGGC
GGCAGGTGGGGGTGCCGGGCGGGGCGGGGCCGCCTCGGGCCGGGGAGGGCTCGGGGGAGGGGCGCGGCGG
CCCCCGGAGCGCCGGCGGCTGTCGAGGCGCGGCGAGCCGCAGCCATTGCCTTTTATGGTAATCGTGCGAG
AGGGCGCAGGGACTTCCTTTGTCCCAAATCTGTGCGGAGCCGAAATCTGGGAGGCGCCGCCGCACCCCCT
CTAGCGGGCGCGGGGCGAAGCGGTGCGGCGCCGGCAGGAAGGAAATGGGCGGGGAGGGCCTTCGTGCGTC
GCCGCGCCGCCGTCCCCTTCTCCCTCTCCAGCCTCGGGGCTGTCCGCGGGGGGACGGCTGCCTTCGGGGG
GGACGGGGCAGGGCGGGGTTCGGCTTCTGGCGTGTGACCGGCGGCTCTAGAGCCTCTGCTAACCATGTTC
ATGCCTTCTTCTTTTTCCTACAGCTCCTGGGCAACGTGCTGGTTATTGTGCTGTCTCATCATTTTGGCAA
AGAATTCATAGTAGCTAGCACCACCATGATCAGTCTGATTGCGGCGTTAGCGGTAGATCGCGTTATCGGC
ATGGAAAACGCCATGCCGTGGAACCTGCCTGCCGATCTCGCCTGGTTTAAACGCAACACCTTAAATAAAC
CCGTGATTATGGGCCGCCATACCTGGGAATCAATCGGTCGTCCGTTGCCAGGACGCAAAAATATTATCCT
CAGCAGTCAACCGGGTACGGACAAAAAAAAGAAAAAGAAAGATCGCGTAACGTGGGTGAAGTCGGTGGAT
GAAGCCATCGCGGCGTGTGGTGACGTACCAGAAATCATGGTGATTGGCGGCGGTCGCGTTTATGAACAGT
TCTTGCCAAAAGCGCAAAAACTGTATCTGACGCATATCGACGCAGAAGTGGAAGGCGACACCCATTTCCC
GGATTACGAGCCGGATGACTGGGAATCGGTATTCAGCGAATTCCACGATGCTGATGCGCAGAACTCTCAC
AGCTATTGCTTTGAGATTCTGGAGCGGCGGAACGTCGGCGGCCGCTCTGGTGCTGGTAGTGGCGCTGGTT
CCGGTATGGCCGAAGGGAGCGTGGCAAGACAGCCCGATCTGCTGACATGCGACGACGAACCAATCCACAT
TCCAGGAGCTATCCAGCCTCATGGACTGCTGCTGGCTCTGGCCGCTGACATGACTATCGTGGCAGGCTCT
GATAACCTGCCAGAGCTGACCGGGCTGGCTATCGGAGCACTGATTGGCCGGTCCGCAGCCGACGTGTTCG
ATTCTGAGACTCACAATAGACTGACCATCGCCCTGGCTGAACCTGGGGCTGCAGTGGGAGCCCCAATTAC
CGTCGGCTTCACAATGCGAAAGGACGCTGGCTTTATCGGGTCCTGGCACCGCCATGATCAGCTGATTTTT
CTGGAGCTGGAACCACCTCAGAGAGACGTGGCAGAGCCACAGGCTTTCTTTCGGAGAACAAACAGCGCCA
TCAGGCGCCTGCAGGCCGCTGAGACTCTGGAATCCGCTTGCGCAGCCGCTGCACAGGAAGTGAGGAAGAT
CACCGGGTTCGATCGCGTCATGATCTACAGATTCGCCTCAGACTTTAGCGGAGAAGTGATCGCAGAAGAT
CGCTGTGCCGAGGTCGAAAGTAAACTGGGCCTGCATTACCCAGCCTCAACCGTGCCTGCACAGGCACGAC
GGCTGTATACAATCAACCCCGTGCGGATCATTCCCGACATTAATTACAGACCAGTGCCCGTCACACCTGA
CCTGAACCCAGTGACTGGGAGGCCCATCGATCTGAGCTTCGCCATTCTGCGCAGCGTGTCCCCTGTCCAC
CTGGAGTTTATGAGGAATATCGGAATGCATGGCACCATGTCTATCAGTATTCTGAGAGGCGAAAGGCTGT
GGGGGCTGATCGTGTGCCACCATCGGACACCTTACTATGTGGACCTGGACGGCAGGCAGGCTTGTGAACT
GGTGGCTCAGGTGCTGGCTTGGCAGATTGGCGTGATGTAGGAGCTCCAGCTTTTGTTCCCTTTAGTGAGG
GTTAATTGCGCGCTTGGCGTAATCATGGTCATAGCTGTTTCCTGTGTGAAATTGTTATCCGCTAATTCAC
TCCTCAGGTGCAGGCTGCCTATCAGAAGGTGGTGGCTGGTGTGGCCAATGCCCTGGCTCACAAATACCAC
TGAGATCTTTTTCCCTCTGCCAAAAATTATGGGGACATCATGAAGCCCCTTGAGCATCTGACTTCTGGCT
AATAAAGGAAATTTATTTTCATTGCAATAGTGTGTTGGAATTTTTTGTGTCTCTCACTCGGAAGGACATA
TGGGAGGGCAAATCATTTAAAACATCAGAATGAGTATTTGGTTTAGAGTTTGGCAACATATGCCCATATG
CTGGCTGCCATGAACAAAGGTTGGCTATAAAGAGGTCATCAGTATATGAAACAGCCCCCTGCTGTCCATT
CCTTATTCCATAGAAAAGCCTTGACTTGAGGTTAGATTTTTTTTATATTTTGTTTTGTGTTATTTTTTTC
TTTAACATCCCTAAAATTTTCCTTACATGTTTTACTAGCCAGATTTTTCCTCCTCTCCTGACTACTCCCA
GTCATAGCTGTCCCTCTTCTCTTATGGAGATCCCTCGACCTGCAGCCCAAGCTTGGCGTAATCATGGTCA
TAGCTGTTTCCTGTGTGAAATTGTTATCCGCTCACAATTCCACACAACATACGAGCCGGAAGCATAAAGT
GTAAAGCCTGGGGTGCCTAATGAGTGAGCTAACTCACATTAATTGCGTTGCGCTCACTGCCCGCTTTCCA
GTCGGGAAACCTGTCGTGCCAGCGGATCCGCATCTCAATTAGTCAGCAACCATAGTCCCGCCCCTAACTC
CGCCCATCCCGCCCCTAACTCCGCCCAGTTCCGCCCATTCTCCGCCCCATGGCTGACTAATTTTTTTTAT
TTATGCAGAGGCCGAGGCCGCCTCGGCCTCTGAGCTATTCCAGAAGTAGTGAGGAGGCTTTTTTGGAGGC
CTAGGCTTTTGCAAAAAGCTAACTTGTTTATTGCAGCTTATAATGGTTACAAATAAAGCAATAGCATCAC
AAATTTCACAAATAAAGCATTTTTTTCACTGCATTCTAGTTGTGGTTTGTCCAAACTCATCAATGTATCT
TATCATGTCTGGATCCGCTGCATTAATGAATCGGCCAACGCGCGGGGAGAGGCGGTTTGCGTATTGGGCG
CTCTTCCGCTTCCTCGCTCACTGACTCGCTGCGCTCGGTCGTTCGGCTGCGGCGAGCGGTATCAGCTCAC
TCAAAGGCGGTAATACGGTTATCCACAGAATCAGGGGATAACGCAGGAAAGAACATGTGAGCAAAAGGCC
AGCAAAAGGCCAGGAACCGTAAAAAGGCCGCGTTGCTGGCGTTTTTCCATAGGCTCCGCCCCCCTGACGA
GCATCACAAAAATCGACGCTCAAGTCAGAGGTGGCGAAACCCGACAGGACTATAAAGATACCAGGCGTTT
CCCCCTGGAAGCTCCCTCGTGCGCTCTCCTGTTCCGACCCTGCCGCTTACCGGATACCTGTCCGCCTTTC
TCCCTTCGGGAAGCGTGGCGCTTTCTCATAGCTCACGCTGTAGGTATCTCAGTTCGGTGTAGGTCGTTCG
CTCCAAGCTGGGCTGTGTGCACGAACCCCCCGTTCAGCCCGACCGCTGCGCCTTATCCGGTAACTATCGT
CTTGAGTCCAACCCGGTAAGACACGACTTATCGCCACTGGCAGCAGCCACTGGTAACAGGATTAGCAGAG
CGAGGTATGTAGGCGGTGCTACAGAGTTCTTGAAGTGGTGGCCTAACTACGGCTACACTAGAAGAACAGT
ATTTGGTATCTGCGCTCTGCTGAAGCCAGTTACCTTCGGAAAAAGAGTTGGTAGCTCTTGATCCGGCAAA
CAAACCACCGCTGGTAGCGGTGGTTTTTTTGTTTGCAAGCAGCAGATTACGCGCAGAAAAAAAGGATCTC
AAGAAGATCCTTTGATCTTTTCTACGGGGTCTGACGCTCAGTGGAACGAAAACTCACGTTAAGGGATTTT
GGTCATGAGATTATCAAAAAGGATCTTCACCTAGATCCTTTTAAATTAAAAATGAAGTTTTAAATCAATC
TAAAGTATATATGAGTAAACTTGGTCTGACAGTTACCAATGCTTAATCAGTGAGGCACCTATCTCAGCGA
TCTGTCTATTTCGTTCATCCATAGTTGCCTGACTCCCCGTCGTGTAGATAACTACGATACGGGAGGGCTT
ACCATCTGGCCCCAGTGCTGCAATGATACCGCGAGACCCACGCTCACCGGCTCCAGATTTATCAGCAATA
AACCAGCCAGCCGGAAGGGCCGAGCGCAGAAGTGGTCCTGCAACTTTATCCGCCTCCATCCAGTCTATTA
ATTGTTGCCGGGAAGCTAGAGTAAGTAGTTCGCCAGTTAATAGTTTGCGCAACGTTGTTGCCATTGCTAC
AGGCATCGTGGTGTCACGCTCGTCGTTTGGTATGGCTTCATTCAGCTCCGGTTCCCAACGATCAAGGCGA
GTTACATGATCCCCCATGTTGTGCAAAAAAGCGGTTAGCTCCTTCGGTCCTCCGATCGTTGTCAGAAGTA
AGTTGGCCGCAGTGTTATCACTCATGGTTATGGCAGCACTGCATAATTCTCTTACTGTCATGCCATCCGT
AAGATGCTTTTCTGTGACTGGTGAGTACTCAACCAAGTCATTCTGAGAATAGTGTATGCGGCGACCGAGT
TGCTCTTGCCCGGCGTCAATACGGGATAATACCGCGCCACATAGCAGAACTTTAAAAGTGCTCATCATTG
GAAAACGTTCTTCGGGGCGAAAACTCTCAAGGATCTTACCGCTGTTGAGATCCAGTTCGATGTAACCCAC
TCGTGCACCCAACTGATCTTCAGCATCTTTTACTTTCACCAGCGTTTCTGGGTGAGCAAAAACAGGAAGG
CAAAATGCCGCAAAAAAGGGAATAAGGGCGACACGGAAATGTTGAATACTCATACTCTTCCTTTTTCAAT
ATTATTGAAGCATTTATCAGGGTTATTGTCTCATGAGCGGATACATATTTGAATGTATTTAGAAAAATAA
ACAAATAGGGGTTCCGCGCACATTTCCCCGAAAAGTGCCACCTGGGTCGACATTGATTATTGACTAGTTA
TTAATAGTAATCAATTACGGGGTCATTAGTTCATAGCCCATATATGGAGTTCCGCGTTACATAACTTACG
GTAAATGGCCCGCCTGGCTGACCGCCCAACGACCCCCGCCCATTGACGTCAATAATGACGTATGTTCCCA
TAGTAACGCCAATAGGGACTTTCCATTGACGTCAATGGGTGGAGTATTTACGGTAAACTGCCCACTTGGC
AGTACATCAAGTGTATCATATGCCAAGTACGCCCCCTATTGACGTCAATGACGGTAAATGGCCCGCCTGG
CATTATGCCCAGTACATGACCTTATGGGACTTTCCTACTTGGCAGTACATCTACGTATTAGTCATCGCTA
TTACCATGGTCGAGGTGAGCCCCACGTTCTGCTTCACTCTCCCCATCTCCCCCCCCTCCCCACCCCCAAT
TTTGTATTTATTTATTTTTTAATTATTTTGTGCAGCGATGGGGGCGGGGGG
