Features (pLannotate 1.2.2; 19 found; start..end, strand, type, name):
      4..383     +  enhancer       CMV enhancer: human cytomegalovirus immediate early enhancer
    386..661     +  promoter       chicken β-actin promoter: No description available
    662..1670    +  intron         chimeric intron: chimera between introns from chicken β-actin and rabbit β-globin
   1743..2237    +  CDS            ecDHFR: E. coli dihydrofolate reductase; folA
   2283..3224    +  CDS            iRFP713: iRFP713 is a basic (constitutively fluorescent) near ir fluorescent protein published in 2011, derived from Rhodopseudomonas palustris. It has low acid sensitivity. It requires the cofactor biliverdin for fluorescence.
   3246..3264    -  promoter       T3 promoter: promoter for bacteriophage T3 RNA polymerase
   3323..3397    +  CDS            HBB (fragment): HBB_PONPY - Experimental evidence at transcript level: Swiss-Prot protein existence level 2. Involved in oxygen transport from the lung to the various peripheral tissues. From Pongo pygmaeus (Bornean orangutan).
   3468..3523    +  polyA_signal   β-globin poly(A) signal: rabbit β-globin polyadenylation signal (Gil and Proudfoot, 1987)
   3908..3924    -  protein_bind   lac operator: The lac repressor binds to the lac operator to inhibit transcription in E. coli. This inhibition can be relieved by adding lactose or isopropyl-β-D-thiogalactopyranoside (IPTG). lac repressor encoded by lacI
   3932..3962    -  promoter       lac promoter: promoter for the E. coli lac operon
   3977..3998    -  protein_bind   CAP binding site: CAP binding activates transcription in the presence of cAMP. E. coli catabolite activator protein
   4011..4050    -  CDS            lacI (fragment): lac repressor; lacI; The lac repressor binds to the lac operator to inhibit transcription in E. coli. This inhibition can be relieved by adding lactose or isopropyl-β-D-thiogalactopyranoside (IPTG).
   4057..4079    +  promoter       SV40 promoter (fragment): SV40 enhancer and early promoter
   4103..4238    +  rep_origin     SV40 ori: SV40 origin of replication
   4258..4392    +  polyA_signal   SV40 poly(A) signal: SV40 polyadenylation signal
   4394..4448    -  CDS            lacI (fragment): lac repressor; lacI; The lac repressor binds to the lac operator to inhibit transcription in E. coli. This inhibition can be relieved by adding lactose or isopropyl-β-D-thiogalactopyranoside (IPTG).
   4631..5219    -  rep_origin     ori: high-copy-number ColE1/pMB1/pBR322/pUC origin of replication
   5390..6250    -  CDS            AmpR: β-lactamase; bla; confers resistance to ampicillin, carbenicillin, and related antibiotics
   6251..6355    -  promoter       AmpR promoter: bla
>Addgene plasmid #178855 | pCAGGS-eDHFR(69K6)-iRFP713 | analyzer sequence | sequence record 347290
GTCGACATTGATTATTGACTAGTTATTAATAGTAATCAATTACGGGGTCATTAGTTCATAGCCCATATAT
GGAGTTCCGCGTTACATAACTTACGGTAAATGGCCCGCCTGGCTGACCGCCCAACGACCCCCGCCCATTG
ACGTCAATAATGACGTATGTTCCCATAGTAACGCCAATAGGGACTTTCCATTGACGTCAATGGGTGGACT
ATTTACGGTAAACTGCCCACTTGGCAGTACATCAAGTGTATCATATGCCAAGTACGCCCCCTATTGACGT
CAATGACGGTAAATGGCCCGCCTGGCATTATGCCCAGTACATGACCTTATGGGACTTTCCTACTTGGCAG
TACATCTACGTATTAGTCATCGCTATTACCATGGGTCGAGGTGAGCCCCACGTTCTGCTTCACTCTCCCC
ATCTCCCCCCCCTCCCCACCCCCAATTTTGTATTTATTTATTTTTTAATTATTTTGTGCAGCGATGGGGG
CGGGGGGGGGGGGGGCGCGCGCCAGGCGGGGCGGGGCGGGGGCGAGGGCGGGGCGGGGCGAGGCGGAGAG
GTGCGGCGGCAGCCAATCAGAGCGGCGCGCTCCGAAAGTTTCCTTTTATGGCGAGGCGGCGGCGGCGGCG
GCCCTATAAAAAGCGAAGCGCGCGGCGGGCGGGAGTCGCTGCGTTGCCTTCGCCCCGTGCCCCGCTCCGC
GCCGCCTCGCGCCGCCCGCCCCGGCTCTGACTGACCGCGTTACTCCCACAGGTGAGCGGGCGGGACGGCC
CTTCTCCTCCGGGCTGTAATTAGCGCTTGGTTTAATGACGGCTCGTTTCTTTTCTGTGGCTGCGTGAAAG
CCTTAAAGGGCTCCGGGAGGGCCCTTTGTGCGGGGGGGAGCGGCTCGGGGGGTGCGTGCGTGTGTGTGTG
CGTGGGGAGCGCCGCGTGCGGCCCGCGCTGCCCGGCGGCTGTGAGCGCTGCGGGCGCGGCGCGGGGCTTT
GTGCGCTCCGCGTGTGCGCGAGGGGAGCGCGGCCGGGGGCGGTGCCCCGCGGTGCGGGGGGGCTGCGAGG
GGAACAAAGGCTGCGTGCGGGGTGTGTGCGTGGGGGGGTGAGCAGGGGGTGTGGGCGCGGCGGTCGGGCT
GTAACCCCCCCCTGCACCCCCCTCCCCGAGTTGCTGAGCACGGCCCGGCTTCGGGTGCGGGGCTCCGTGC
GGGGCGTGGCGCGGGGCTCGCCGTGCCGGGCGGGGGGTGGCGGCAGGTGGGGGTGCCGGGCGGGGCGGGG
CCGCCTCGGGCCGGGGAGGGCTCGGGGGAGGGGCGCGGCGGCCCCGGAGCGCCGGCGGCTGTCGAGGCGC
GGCGAGCCGCAGCCATTGCCTTTTATGGTAATCGTGCGAGAGGGCGCAGGGACTTCCTTTGTCCCAAATC
TGGCGGAGCCGAAATCTGGGAGGCGCCGCCGCACCCCCTCTAGCGGGCGCGGGCGAAGCGGTGCGGCGCC
GGCAGGAAGGAAATGGGCGGGGAGGGCCTTCGTGCGTCGCCGCGCCGCCGTCCCCTTCTCCATCTCCAGC
CTCGGGGCTGCCGCAGGGGGACGGCTGCCTTCGGGGGGGACGGGGCAGGGCGGGGTTCGGCTTCTGGCGT
GTGACCGGCGGCTCTAGAGCCTCTGCTAACCATGTTCATGCCTTCTTCTTTTTCCTACAGCTCCTGGGCA
ACGTGCTGGTTGTTGTGCTGTCTCATCATTTTGGCAAAGAATTCATAGTAGCTAGCACCACCATGATCAG
TCTGATTGCGGCGTTAGCGGTAGATCGCGTTATCGGCATGGAAAACGCCATGCCGTGGAACCTGCCTGCC
GATCTCGCCTGGTTTAAACGCAACACCTTAAATAAACCCGTGATTATGGGCCGCCATACCTGGGAATCAA
TCGGTCGTCCGTTGCCAGGACGCAAAAATATTATCCTCAGCAGTCAACCGGGTACGGACAAAAAAAAGAA
AAAGAAAGATCGCGTAACGTGGGTGAAGTCGGTGGATGAAGCCATCGCGGCGTGTGGTGACGTACCAGAA
ATCATGGTGATTGGCGGCGGTCGCGTTTATGAACAGTTCTTGCCAAAAGCGCAAAAACTGTATCTGACGC
ATATCGACGCAGAAGTGGAAGGCGACACCCATTTCCCGGATTACGAGCCGGATGACTGGGAATCGGTATT
CAGCGAATTCCACGATGCTGATGCGCAGAACTCTCACAGCTATTGCTTTGAGATTCTGGAGCGGCGGAAC
GTCGGCGGCCGCTCTGGTGCTGGTAGTGGCGCTGGTTCCGGTATGGCCGAAGGGAGCGTGGCAAGACAGC
CCGATCTGCTGACATGCGACGACGAACCAATCCACATTCCAGGAGCTATCCAGCCTCATGGACTGCTGCT
GGCTCTGGCCGCTGACATGACTATCGTGGCAGGCTCTGATAACCTGCCAGAGCTGACCGGGCTGGCTATC
GGAGCACTGATTGGCCGGTCCGCAGCCGACGTGTTCGATTCTGAGACTCACAATAGACTGACCATCGCCC
TGGCTGAACCTGGGGCTGCAGTGGGAGCCCCAATTACCGTCGGCTTCACAATGCGAAAGGACGCTGGCTT
TATCGGGTCCTGGCACCGCCATGATCAGCTGATTTTTCTGGAGCTGGAACCACCTCAGAGAGACGTGGCA
GAGCCACAGGCTTTCTTTCGGAGAACAAACAGCGCCATCAGGCGCCTGCAGGCCGCTGAGACTCTGGAAT
CCGCTTGCGCAGCCGCTGCACAGGAAGTGAGGAAGATCACCGGGTTCGATCGCGTCATGATCTACAGATT
CGCCTCAGACTTTAGCGGAGAAGTGATCGCAGAAGATCGCTGTGCCGAGGTCGAAAGTAAACTGGGCCTG
CATTACCCAGCCTCAACCGTGCCTGCACAGGCACGACGGCTGTATACAATCAACCCCGTGCGGATCATTC
CCGACATTAATTACAGACCAGTGCCCGTCACACCTGACCTGAACCCAGTGACTGGGAGGCCCATCGATCT
GAGCTTCGCCATTCTGCGCAGCGTGTCCCCTGTCCACCTGGAGTTTATGAGGAATATCGGAATGCATGGC
ACCATGTCTATCAGTATTCTGAGAGGCGAAAGGCTGTGGGGGCTGATCGTGTGCCACCATCGGACACCTT
ACTATGTGGACCTGGACGGCAGGCAGGCTTGTGAACTGGTGGCTCAGGTGCTGGCTTGGCAGATTGGCGT
GATGTAGGAGCTCCAGCTTTTGTTCCCTTTAGTGAGGGTTAATTGCGCGCTTGGCGTAATCATGGTCATA
GCTGTTTCCTGTGTGAAATTGTTATCCGCTAATTCACTCCTCAGGTGCAGGCTGCCTATCAGAAGGTGGT
GGCTGGTGTGGCCAATGCCCTGGCTCACAAATACCACTGAGATCTTTTTCCCTCTGCCAAAAATTATGGG
GACATCATGAAGCCCCTTGAGCATCTGACTTCTGGCTAATAAAGGAAATTTATTTTCATTGCAATAGTGT
GTTGGAATTTTTTGTGTCTCTCACTCGGAAGGACATATGGGAGGGCAAATCATTTAAAACATCAGAATGA
GTATTTGGTTTAGAGTTTGGCAACATATGCCCATATGCTGGCTGCCATGAACAAAGGTTGGCTATAAAGA
GGTCATCAGTATATGAAACAGCCCCCTGCTGTCCATTCCTTATTCCATAGAAAAGCCTTGACTTGAGGTT
AGATTTTTTTTATATTTTGTTTTGTGTTATTTTTTTCTTTAACATCCCTAAAATTTTCCTTACATGTTTT
ACTAGCCAGATTTTTCCTCCTCTCCTGACTACTCCCAGTCATAGCTGTCCCTCTTCTCTTATGGAGATCC
CTCGACCTGCAGCCCAAGCTTGGCGTAATCATGGTCATAGCTGTTTCCTGTGTGAAATTGTTATCCGCTC
ACAATTCCACACAACATACGAGCCGGAAGCATAAAGTGTAAAGCCTGGGGTGCCTAATGAGTGAGCTAAC
TCACATTAATTGCGTTGCGCTCACTGCCCGCTTTCCAGTCGGGAAACCTGTCGTGCCAGCGGATCCGCAT
CTCAATTAGTCAGCAACCATAGTCCCGCCCCTAACTCCGCCCATCCCGCCCCTAACTCCGCCCAGTTCCG
CCCATTCTCCGCCCCATGGCTGACTAATTTTTTTTATTTATGCAGAGGCCGAGGCCGCCTCGGCCTCTGA
GCTATTCCAGAAGTAGTGAGGAGGCTTTTTTGGAGGCCTAGGCTTTTGCAAAAAGCTAACTTGTTTATTG
CAGCTTATAATGGTTACAAATAAAGCAATAGCATCACAAATTTCACAAATAAAGCATTTTTTTCACTGCA
TTCTAGTTGTGGTTTGTCCAAACTCATCAATGTATCTTATCATGTCTGGATCCGCTGCATTAATGAATCG
GCCAACGCGCGGGGAGAGGCGGTTTGCGTATTGGGCGCTCTTCCGCTTCCTCGCTCACTGACTCGCTGCG
CTCGGTCGTTCGGCTGCGGCGAGCGGTATCAGCTCACTCAAAGGCGGTAATACGGTTATCCACAGAATCA
GGGGATAACGCAGGAAAGAACATGTGAGCAAAAGGCCAGCAAAAGGCCAGGAACCGTAAAAAGGCCGCGT
TGCTGGCGTTTTTCCATAGGCTCCGCCCCCCTGACGAGCATCACAAAAATCGACGCTCAAGTCAGAGGTG
GCGAAACCCGACAGGACTATAAAGATACCAGGCGTTTCCCCCTGGAAGCTCCCTCGTGCGCTCTCCTGTT
CCGACCCTGCCGCTTACCGGATACCTGTCCGCCTTTCTCCCTTCGGGAAGCGTGGCGCTTTCTCAATGCT
CACGCTGTAGGTATCTCAGTTCGGTGTAGGTCGTTCGCTCCAAGCTGGGCTGTGTGCACGAACCCCCCGT
TCAGCCCGACCGCTGCGCCTTATCCGGTAACTATCGTCTTGAGTCCAACCCGGTAAGACACGACTTATCG
CCACTGGCAGCAGCCACTGGTAACAGGATTAGCAGAGCGAGGTATGTAGGCGGTGCTACAGAGTTCTTGA
AGTGGTGGCCTAACTACGGCTACACTAGAAGGACAGTATTTGGTATCTGCGCTCTGCTGAAGCCAGTTAC
CTTCGGAAAAAGAGTTGGTAGCTCTTGATCCGGCAAACAAACCACCGCTGGTAGCGGTGGTTTTTTTGTT
TGCAAGCAGCAGATTACGCGCAGAAAAAAAGGATCTCAAGAAGATCCTTTGATCTTTTCTACGGGGTCTG
ACGCTCAGTGGAACGAAAACTCACGTTAAGGGATTTTGGTCATGAGATTATCAAAAAGGATCTTCACCTA
GATCCTTTTAAATTAAAAATGAAGTTTTAAATCAATCTAAAGTATATATGAGTAAACTTGGTCTGACAGT
TACCAATGCTTAATCAGTGAGGCACCTATCTCAGCGATCTGTCTATTTCGTTCATCCATAGTTGCCTGAC
TCCCCGTCGTGTAGATAACTACGATACGGGAGGGCTTACCATCTGGCCCCAGTGCTGCAATGATACCGCG
AGACCCACGCTCACCGGCTCCAGATTTATCAGCAATAAACCAGCCAGCCGGAAGGGCCGAGCGCAGAAGT
GGTCCTGCAACTTTATCCGCCTCCATCCAGTCTATTAATTGTTGCCGGGAAGCTAGAGTAAGTAGTTCGC
CAGTTAATAGTTTGCGCAACGTTGTTGCCATTGCTACAGGCATCGTGGTGTCACGCTCGTCGTTTGGTAT
GGCTTCATTCAGCTCCGGTTCCCAACGATCAAGGCGAGTTACATGATCCCCCATGTTGTGCAAAAAAGCG
GTTAGCTCCTTCGGTCCTCCGATCGTTGTCAGAAGTAAGTTGGCCGCAGTGTTATCACTCATGGTTATGG
CAGCACTGCATAATTCTCTTACTGTCATGCCATCCGTAAGATGCTTTTCTGTGACTGGTGAGTACTCAAC
CAAGTCATTCTGAGAATAGTGTATGCGGCGACCGAGTTGCTCTTGCCCGGCGTCAATACGGGATAATACC
GCGCCACATAGCAGAACTTTAAAAGTGCTCATCATTGGAAAACGTTCTTCGGGGCGAAAACTCTCAAGGA
TCTTACCGCTGTTGAGATCCAGTTCGATGTAACCCACTCGTGCACCCAACTGATCTTCAGCATCTTTTAC
TTTCACCAGCGTTTCTGGGTGAGCAAAAACAGGAAGGCAAAATGCCGCAAAAAAGGGAATAAGGGCGACA
CGGAAATGTTGAATACTCATACTCTTCCTTTTTCAATATTATTGAAGCATTTATCAGGGTTATTGTCTCA
TGAGCGGATACATATTTGAATGTATTTAGAAAAATAAACAAATAGGGGTTCCGCGCACATTTCCCCGAAA
AGTGCCACCTG
